>Addgene plasmid #173418 | RVD-TT3 | addgene full sequence | sequence record 367172 | Addgene NGS Result
GATTACGCGCAGAAAAAAAGGATCTCAAGAAGATCCTTTGATCTTTTCTACGGGGTCTGACGCTCAGTGG
AACGACGCGTAACTCACGTTAAGGGATTTTGGTCATGGGTGGCTCGACCAGATATGGTCTCACTACAACT
TGCTCGGGCGTCAGGCCGTGGGCTTGACAGAGAACTGGTAGAAGGCGCTGAACAGTCTCAAGAGCCTGTT
TGCCACCCCCATTACTAGCAATCGCTACAACTTGCTCGGGCGTCAGGCCGTGGGCTTGACAGAGAACTGG
TAGAAGGCGCTGAACAGTCTCAAGAGCCTGTTTGCCACCCCCATTACTAGCAATCGCTACCACGAGACCA
GCTTTGGTCTAGAGGAGGCATGATGATATATTTTTATCTTGTGCAATGTAACATCAGAGATTTTGAGACA
CGGGCCAGAGCTGCCAGGAAACAGCTATGACCATGTAATACGACTCACTATAGGGGATATTTTATTTTCT
CCCAATCAGGCTTGATCCCCAGTAAGTCAAAAAATAGCTCGACATACTGTTCTTCCCCGATCAAGGGTTG
GTTTGCGCATTCACAGTTCTCCGCAAGAATTGATTGGCTCCAATTCTTGGAGTGGTGAATCCGTTAGCGA
GGTGCCGCCGGCTTCCATTCAGGTCGAGGTGGCCCGGCTCCATGCACCGCGACGCAACGCGGGGAGGCAG
ACAAGGTATAGGGCGGCGCCTACAATCCATGCCAACCCGTTCCATGTGCTCGCCGAGGCGGCATAAATCG
CCGTGACGATCAGCGGTCCAATGATCGAAGTTAGGCTGGTAAGAGCCGCGAGCGATCCTTGAAGCTGTCC
CTGATGGTCGTCATCTACCTGCCTGGACAGCATGGCCTGCAACGCGGGCATCCCGATGCCGCCGGAAGCG
AGAAGAATCATAATGGGGAAGGCCATCCAGCCTCGCGTCGCGAACGCCAGCAAGACGTAGCCCAGCGCGT
CGGCCGCCATGCCGGCGATAATGGCCTGCTTCTCGCCGAAACGTTTGGTGGCGGGACCAGTGACGAAGGC
TTGAGCGAGGGCGTGCAAGATTCCGAATACCGCAAGCGACAGGCCGATCATCGTCGCGCTCCAGCGAAAG
CGGTCCTCGCCGAAAATGACCCAGAGCGCTGCCGGCACCTGTCCTACGAGTTGCATGATAAAGAAGACAG
TCATAAGTGCGGCGACGATAGTCATGCCCCGCGCCCACCGGAAGGAGCTGACTGGGTTGAAGGCTCTCAA
GGGCATGGGTCGGCGCTCTCCCTTATGCGACTCCTGCATTAGGAAGCAGCCCAGTAGTAGGTTGAGGCCG
TTGAGCACCGCCGCCGCAAGGAATGGTGCATGTAAGGAGATGGCGCCCAACAGTCCCCCGGCCACGGGGC
CTGCCACCATACCCACGCCGAAACAAGCGCTCATGAGCCCGAAGTGGCGAGCCCGATCTTCCCCATCGGT
GATGTCGGCGATATAGGCGCCAGCAACCGCACCTGTGGCGCCGGTGATGCCGGCCACGATGCGTCCGGCG
TAGAGAATCCACAGGACGGGTGTGGTCGCCATGATCGCGTAGTCGATAGTGGCTCCAAGTAGCGAAGCGA
GCAGGACTGGGCGGCGGCCAAAGCGGTCGGACAGTGCTCCGAGAACGGGTGCGCATAGAAATTGCATCAA
CGCATATAGCGCTAGCAGCACGCCATAGTGACTGGCGATGCTGTCGGAATGGACGATATCCCGCAAGAGG
CCCGGCAGTACCGGCATAACCAAGCCTATGCCTACAGCATCCAGGGTGACGGTGCCGAGGATGACGATGA
GCGCATTGTTAGATTTCATACACGGTGCCTGACTGCGTTAGCAATTTAACTGTGATAAACTACCGCATTA
AAGCTAATCGATGATAAGCTGTCAAACATGAGAATTAATTCATGTTCTTTCCTGCGTTATCCCCTGATTC
TGTGGATAACGCAGGAAAGAACATGTGAGCAAAAGGCCAGCAAAAGGCCAGGAACCGTAAAAAGGCCGCG
TTGCTGGCGTTTTTCCATAGGCTCCGCCCCCCTGACGAGCATCACAAAAATCGACGCTCAAGTCAGAGGT
GGCGAAACCCGACAGGACTATAAAGATACCAGGCGTTTCCCCCTGGAAGCTCCCTCGTGCGCTCTCCTGT
TCCGACCCTGCCGCTTACCGGATACCTGTCCGCCTTTCTCCCTTCGGGAAGCGTGGCGCTTTCTCATAGC
TCACGCTGTAGGTATCTCAGTTCGGTGTAGGTCGTTCGCTCCAAGCTGGGCTGTGTGCACGAACCCCCCG
TTCAGCCCGACCGCTGCGCCTTATCCGGTAACTATCGTCTTGAGTCCAACCCGGTAAGACACGACTTATC
GCCACTGGCAGCAGCCACTGGTAACAGGATTAGCAGAGCGAGGTATGTAGGCGGTGCTACAGAGTTCTTG
AAGTGGTGGCCTAACTACGGCTACACTAGAAGAACAGTATTTGGTATCTGCGCTCTGCTGAAGCCAGTTA
CCTTCGGAAAAAGAGTTGGTAGCTCTTGATCCGGCAAACAAACCACCGCTGGTAGCGGTGGTTTTTTTGT
TTGCAAGCAGCA
Features (pLannotate 1.2.2; 6 found; start..end, strand, type, name):
    456..474     +  promoter       T7 promoter: promoter for bacteriophage T7 RNA polymerase
    477..551     -  CDS            KanR (fragment): aminoglycoside phosphotransferase; aphA-3; confers resistance to kanamycin
    649..1839    -  CDS            TcR: tetracycline efflux protein; tet; confers resistance to tetracycline
   1887..1915    -  promoter       tet promoter: E. coli promoter for tetracycline efflux protein gene
   1931..1970    +  rep_origin     RSF ori (fragment): Plasmids containing the RSF 1030 origin of replication can be propagated in E. coli cells that contain additional plasmids with compatible origins.
   2042..28      -  rep_origin     ori (across the origin): high-copy-number ColE1/pMB1/pBR322/pUC origin of replication
