[The description below was written by a language model from this plasmid's Addgene catalogue record and pLannotate feature annotations shown in this document.]
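Description:
RVD-TT3 is a small (about 2.6 kb) bacterial module plasmid from a kit for one-step assembly of custom TALE repeat arrays. It is built on a tetracycline-resistant TA-cloning backbone ("TetR T vector"), with the insert placed at the TA site according to the depositor. The plasmid is propagated in E. coli from a high-copy ColE1/pUC-type origin. It is selected with tetracycline through a TcR efflux-protein gene driven by its native tet promoter. The annotation also picks up a T7 promoter, a short kanamycin-resistance gene fragment and a short fragment resembling the RSF origin. The two fragments look like non-functional remnants of the backbone's construction rather than working parts.

The payload is a synthetic "NG-NG dimer RVD at Position3": two consecutive TALE repeat units, each carrying the NG repeat-variable diresidue. In the TALE code NG specifies thymine, which fits the "TT" in the plasmid name. The module is designated for the third slot of an ordered assembly. The automated feature table does not annotate the repeat insert itself. By elimination it probably lies in the unannotated region near the T7 promoter, though the record does not give its coordinates. The restriction sites or overhangs that define its position in the array are also not stated.

The plasmid has no expression function of its own and serves only as a donor of a pre-made repeat dimer. Combined with other position-specific dimer modules, it allows rapid construction of DNA-binding arrays of chosen sequence specificity. These arrays are used in TALE-based tools, notably DdCBE mitochondrial DNA base editors. The associated work applied such editors to model mitochondrial diseases in zebrafish.
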