Addgene plasmid #173418: RVD-TT3
Purpose: One-step assembly of custom RVD arrays to construct DdCBE, TALE, etc.
Depositing lab: Bin Shen. Depositing organization: Nanjing Medical University. Publication: Precision modeling of mitochondrial diseases in zebrafish via DdCBE-mediated mtDNA base editing. Guo J, Zhang X, Chen X, Sun H, Dai Y, Wang J, Qian X, Tan L, Lou X, Shen B. Cell Discov. 2021 Sep 3;7(1):78. doi: 10.1038/s41421-021-00307-9. PubMed 34480028.
Backbone
  Vector backbone: TetR T vector
  Vector type: Unspecified
Growth in bacteria
  Bacterial resistance: Tetracycline, 10 μg/mL
  Growth temperature: 37°C
  Growth strain: DH5alpha
  Copy number: High Copy
Gene/Insert
  Gene/Insert name: NG-NG dimer RVD at Position3
  Species: Synthetic
  Mutation: no
  Cloning method: Restriction Enzyme; 5′ cloning site Unknown (unknown if destroyed)
Terms and licenses: Academic/Nonprofit Terms; Industry Terms: Not Available to Industry
Depositor comments: RVD is inserted into TA site of TetR T vector
How to cite: RVD-TT3 was a gift from Bin Shen (Addgene plasmid # 173418 ; http://n2t.net/addgene:173418 ; RRID:Addgene_173418)
