>Addgene plasmid #173418 | RVD-TT3 | depositor partial sequence | sequence record 336373 | RVD flanked by two Bsa I sites
GGTCTCGTGGTAGCGATTGCTAGTAATGGGGGTGGCAAACAGGCTCTTGAGACTGTTCAGCGCCTTCTAC
CAGTTCTCTGTCAAGCCCACGGCCTGACGCCCGAGCAAGTTGTAGCGATTGCTAGTAATGGGGGTGGCAA
ACAGGCTCTTGAGACTGTTCAGCGCCTTCTACCAGTTCTCTGTCAAGCCCACGGCCTGACGCCCGAGCAA
GTTGTAGTGAGACC
